Addgene plasmid #184337: FAM19A1-V5
Purpose: Expression of V5-tagged mouse FAM19A1
Depositing lab: Peter Scheiffele. Publication: Targeted proteoform mapping uncovers specific Neurexin-3 variants required for dendritic inhibition. Hauser D, Behr K, Konno K, Schreiner D, Schmidt A, Watanabe M, Bischofberger J, Scheiffele P. Neuron. 2022 May 8. pii: S0896-6273(22)00362-2. doi: 10.1016/j.neuron.2022.04.017. PubMed 35550065.
Backbone
  Vector backbone: pEGFP-N3
  Backbone manufacturer: Clontech
  Backbone size w/o insert (bp): 3975
  Total vector size (bp): 4401
  Modifications to backbone: EGFP was replaced by V5-tag
  Vector type: Mammalian Expression
  Selectable markers: Neomycin (select with G418)
Growth in bacteria
  Bacterial resistance: Kanamycin, 50 μg/mL
  Growth temperature: 37°C
  Growth strain: DH5alpha
  Copy number: High Copy
Gene/Insert
  Gene/Insert name: FAM19A1 (alt name: TAFA1)
  Species: M. musculus (mouse)
  Insert size (bp): 399
  Entrez Gene: Tafa1 (a.k.a. C630007B19Rik, FAM19A1 TAFA-1, Fam19a1, Tafa-1)
  Promoter: CMV
  Tag / fusion protein: V5-tag (C terminal on insert)
  Cloning method: Restriction Enzyme; 5′ cloning site NheI (not destroyed); 3′ cloning site SalI (not destroyed)
  Sequencing primers: 5′ CMV-for; 3′ EGFP-C-Rev
Terms and licenses: Academic/Nonprofit Terms; Industry Terms: Not Available to Industry
How to cite: FAM19A1-V5 was a gift from Peter Scheiffele (Addgene plasmid # 184337 ; http://n2t.net/addgene:184337 ; RRID:Addgene_184337)
