[The description below was written by a language model from this plasmid's Addgene catalogue record and pLannotate feature annotations shown in this document.]
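Description:
FAM19A1-V5 is a mammalian expression plasmid of about 4.4 kb built on the Clontech pEGFP-N3 backbone, in which the EGFP coding sequence has been replaced by a V5 epitope tag. It carries the 399 bp mouse Fam19a1 (Tafa1) open reading frame, cloned between NheI and SalI sites that both remain intact, so that the protein is produced with a C-terminal V5 tag. Transcription is driven by the human cytomegalovirus immediate-early enhancer and promoter and terminated by the SV40 polyadenylation signal downstream of the residual multiple cloning site. The automated feature table annotates the Tafa1 coding sequence and an MCS fragment but does not call the V5 tag itself. That tag presumably lies in the unannotated stretch between the MCS remnant and the SV40 3′ region. The short "large T antigen", "ble" and "bGH poly(A)" fragments are most likely incidental matches to backbone sequence rather than functional elements.

Propagation in E. coli relies on a high-copy pUC-type origin. A single Tn5 aminoglycoside phosphotransferase (NeoR/KanR) gene provides selection in both hosts. A bacterial bla-type promoter expresses it for kanamycin resistance, and the SV40 early promoter, paired with the HSV TK polyadenylation signal, expresses it in mammalian cells for G418 selection. An f1 origin is also present, which allows single-stranded DNA production.

TAFA1 is annotated in the record as a regulatory factor that acts as a ligand for GPR1 and influences neural stem-cell proliferation and differentiation. The stated purpose is expression of V5-tagged mouse FAM19A1. The tag allows antibody-based detection or pull-down of the protein in transfected cells, and the plasmid was deposited with a study of neurexin-3 variants.
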