Features (pLannotate 1.2.2; 14 found; start..end, strand, type, name):
     61..364     +  enhancer       CMV enhancer: human cytomegalovirus immediate early enhancer
    365..568     +  promoter       CMV promoter: human cytomegalovirus (CMV) immediate early promoter
    597..995     +  CDS            Tafa1: TAFA1_MOUSE - Also known as Fam19a1. Experimental evidence at protein level: Swiss-Prot protein existence level 1. Regulatory factor which is ligand for GPR1 and is involved in the modulation of neural stem-cell proliferation and differentiation. From Mus musculus (Mouse).
    996..1022    +  misc_feature   MCS (fragment): multiple cloning site
   1083..1166    +  CDS            large T antigen (fragment): large T antigen from SV40 (simian virus 40)
   1189..1310    +  polyA_signal   SV40 poly(A) signal: SV40 polyadenylation signal
   1344..1772    -  rep_origin     f1 ori (sequence partly withheld): f1 bacteriophage origin of replication; arrow indicates direction of (+) strand synthesis
   1799..1903    +  promoter       AmpR promoter: bla
   1905..2262    +  promoter       SV40 promoter: SV40 enhancer and early promoter
   2297..3091    +  CDS            NeoR/KanR: aminoglycoside phosphotransferase from Tn5; aph(3')-II (or nptII); confers resistance to neomycin, kanamycin, and G418 (Geneticin®)
   3112..3264    +  CDS            ble (fragment): BLE_KLEPN - Experimental evidence at protein level: Swiss-Prot protein existence level 1. Binding protein with a strong affinity to the bleomycin family of antibiotics. Binds to CL990; an antimitotic-antibiotic compound. From Klebsiella pneumoniae.
   3323..3370    +  polyA_signal   HSV TK poly(A) signal: herpes simplex virus thymidine kinase polyadenylation signal (Cole and Stacy, 1985)
   3461..3477    -  polyA_signal   bGH poly(A) signal (fragment): bovine growth hormone polyadenylation signal
   3699..4287    +  rep_origin     ori: high-copy-number ColE1/pMB1/pBR322/pUC origin of replication
>Addgene plasmid #184337 | FAM19A1-V5 | addgene full sequence | sequence record 361411 | Addgene NGS Result
TAGTTATTAATAGTAATCAATTACGGGGTCATTAGTTCATAGCCCATATATGGAGTTCCGCGTTACATAA
CTTACGGTAAATGGCCCGCCTGGCTGACCGCCCAACGACCCCCGCCCATTGACGTCAATAATGACGTATG
TTCCCATAGTAACGCCAATAGGGACTTTCCATTGACGTCAATGGGTGGAGTATTTACGGTAAACTGCCCA
CTTGGCAGTACATCAAGTGTATCATATGCCAAGTACGCCCCCTATTGACGTCAATGACGGTAAATGGCCC
GCCTGGCATTATGCCCAGTACATGACCTTATGGGACTTTCCTACTTGGCAGTACATCTACGTATTAGTCA
TCGCTATTACCATGGTGATGCGGTTTTGGCAGTACATCAATGGGCGTGGATAGCGGTTTGACTCACGGGG
ATTTCCAAGTCTCCACCCCATTGACGTCAATGGGAGTTTGTTTTGGCACCAAAATCAACGGGACTTTCCA
AAATGTCGTAACAACTCCGCCCCATTGACGCAAATGGGCGGTAGGCGTGTACGGTGGGAGGTCTATATAA
GCAGAGCTGGTTTAGTGAACCGTCAGATCCGCTAGCATGGCAATGGTCTCTGCAATGTCCTGGGCCCTGT
ACTTGTGGATAAGTGCTTGTGCGATGCTGCTCTGCCATGGGTCACTCCAACACACCTTCCAGCAGCATCA
CCTGCACCGGCCAGAAGGAGGGACCTGTGAAGTGATCGCGGCCCACAGGTGTTGTAACAAGAACCGCATC
GAGGAGCGGTCACAAACAGTGAAGTGTTCCTGTTTACCTGGGAAAGTGGCTGGGACAACAAGAAACCGAC
CTTCCTGTGTGGATGCCTCCATAGTAATTGGGAAATGGTGGTGTGAGATGGAGCCCTGCCTAGAAGGAGA
AGAATGTAAGACACTCCCTGACAATTCTGGATGGATGTGTGCTACAGGCAACAAGATTAAGACTACACGA
ATTCACCCAAGAACCGTCGACGGTACCGCGGGCCCGGGATCCGGCAAACCTATTCCGAATCCTCTTCTTG
GTCTCGATTCTACATGAGCGGCCGCGACTCTAGATCATAATCAGCCATACCACATTTGTAGAGGTTTTAC
TTGCTTTAAAAAACCTCCCACACCTCCCCCTGAACCTGAAACATAAAATGAATGCAATTGTTGTTGTTAA
CTTGTTTATTGCAGCTTATAATGGTTACAAATAAAGCAATAGCATCACAAATTTCACAAATAAAGCATTT
TTTTCACTGCATTCTAGTTGTGGTTTGTCCAAACTCATCAATGTATCTTAAGGCGTAAATTGTAAGCGTT
AATATTTTGTTAAAATTCGCGTTAAATTTTTGTTAAATCAGCTCATTTTTTAACCAATAGGCCGAAATCG
GCAAAATCCCTTATAAATCAAAAGAATAGACCGAGATAGGGT
[37 nt withheld, positions 1443-1479]
AAAGAACGTGGACTCCAACGTCAAAGG
[49 nt withheld, positions 1507-1555]
T
[91 nt withheld, positions 1557-1647]
G
[124 nt withheld, positions 1649-1772]
CAGGTGGCACTTTTCGGGGAAATGTGCGCGGAACCCCTATTTGTTTATTTTTCTAAATACATTCAAATAT
GTATCCGCTCATGAGACAATAACCCTGATAAATGCTTCAATAATATTGAAAAAGGAAGAGTCCTGAGGCG
GAAAGAACCAGCTGTGGAATGTGTGTCAGTTAGGGTGTGGAAAGTCCCCAGGCTCCCCAGCAGGCAGAAG
TATGCAAAGCATGCATCTCAATTAGTCAGCAACCAGGTGTGGAAAGTCCCCAGGCTCCCCAGCAGGCAGA
AGTATGCAAAGCATGCATCTCAATTAGTCAGCAACCATAGTCCCGCCCCTAACTCCGCCCATCCCGCCCC
TAACTCCGCCCAGTTCCGCCCATTCTCCGCCCCATGGCTGACTAATTTTTTTTATTTATGCAGAGGCCGA
GGCCGCCTCGGCCTCTGAGCTATTCCAGAAGTAGTGAGGAGGCTTTTTTGGAGGCCTAGGCTTTTGCAAA
GATCGATCAAGAGACAGGATGAGGATCGTTTCGCATGATTGAACAAGATGGATTGCACGCAGGTTCTCCG
GCCGCTTGGGTGGAGAGGCTATTCGGCTATGACTGGGCACAACAGACAATCGGCTGCTCTGATGCCGCCG
TGTTCCGGCTGTCAGCGCAGGGGCGCCCGGTTCTTTTTGTCAAGACCGACCTGTCCGGTGCCCTGAATGA
ACTGCAAGACGAGGCAGCGCGGCTATCGTGGCTGGCCACGACGGGCGTTCCTTGCGCAGCTGTGCTCGAC
GTTGTCACTGAAGCGGGAAGGGACTGGCTGCTATTGGGCGAAGTGCCGGGGCAGGATCTCCTGTCATCTC
ACCTTGCTCCTGCCGAGAAAGTATCCATCATGGCTGATGCAATGCGGCGGCTGCATACGCTTGATCCGGC
TACCTGCCCATTCGACCACCAAGCGAAACATCGCATCGAGCGAGCACGTACTCGGATGGAAGCCGGTCTT
GTCGATCAGGATGATCTGGACGAAGAGCATCAGGGGCTCGCGCCAGCCGAACTGTTCGCCAGGCTCAAGG
CGAGCATGCCCGACGGCGAGGATCTCGTCGTGACCCATGGCGATGCCTGCTTGCCGAATATCATGGTGGA
AAATGGCCGCTTTTCTGGATTCATCGACTGTGGCCGGCTGGGTGTGGCGGACCGCTATCAGGACATAGCG
TTGGCTACCCGTGATATTGCTGAAGAGCTTGGCGGCGAATGGGCTGACCGCTTCCTCGTGCTTTACGGTA
TCGCCGCTCCCGATTCGCAGCGCATCGCCTTCTATCGCCTTCTTGACGAGTTCTTCTGAGCGGGACTCTG
GGGTTCGAAATGACCGACCAAGCGACGCCCAACCTGCCATCACGAGATTTCGATTCCACCGCCGCCTTCT
ATGAAAGGTTGGGCTTCGGAATCGTTTTCCGGGACGCCGGCTGGATGATCCTCCAGCGCGGGGATCTCAT
GCTGGAGTTCTTCGCCCACCCTAGGGGGAGGCTAACTGAAACACGGAAGGAGACAATACCGGAAGGAACC
CGCGCTATGACGGCAATAAAAAGACAGAATAAAACGCACGGTGTTGGGTCGTTTGTTCATAAACGCGGGG
TTCGGTCCCAGGGCTGGCACTCTGTCGATACCCCACCGAGACCCCATTGGGGCCAATACGCCCGCGTTTC
TTCCTTTTCCCCACCCCACCCCCCAAGTTCGGGTGAAGGCCCAGGGCTCGCAGCCAACGTCGGGGCGGCA
GGCCCTGCCATAGCCTCAGGTTACTCATATATACTTTAGATTGATTTAAAACTTCATTTTTAATTTAAAA
GGATCTAGGTGAAGATCCTTTTTGATAATCTCATGACCAAAATCCCTTAACGTGAGTTTTCGTTCCACTG
AGCGTCAGACCCCGTAGAAAAGATCAAAGGATCTTCTTGAGATCCTTTTTTTCTGCGCGTAATCTGCTGC
TTGCAAACAAAAAAACCACCGCTACCAGCGGTGGTTTGTTTGCCGGATCAAGAGCTACCAACTCTTTTTC
CGAAGGTAACTGGCTTCAGCAGAGCGCAGATACCAAATACTGTTCTTCTAGTGTAGCCGTAGTTAGGCCA
CCACTTCAAGAACTCTGTAGCACCGCCTACATACCTCGCTCTGCTAATCCTGTTACCAGTGGCTGCTGCC
AGTGGCGATAAGTCGTGTCTTACCGGGTTGGACTCAAGACGATAGTTACCGGATAAGGCGCAGCGGTCGG
GCTGAACGGGGGGTTCGTGCACACAGCCCAGCTTGGAGCGAACGACCTACACCGAACTGAGATACCTACA
GCGTGAGCTATGAGAAAGCGCCACGCTTCCCGAAGGGAGAAAGGCGGACAGGTATCCGGTAAGCGGCAGG
GTCGGAACAGGAGAGCGCACGAGGGAGCTTCCAGGGGGAAACGCCTGGTATCTTTATAGTCCTGTCGGGT
TTCGCCACCTCTGACTTGAGCGTCGATTTTTGTGATGCTCGTCAGGGGGGCGGAGCCTATGGAAAAACGC
CAGCAACGCGGCCTTTTTACGGTTCCTGGCCTTTTGCTGGCCTTTTGCTCACATGTTCTTTCCTGCGTTA
TCCCCTGATTCTGTGGATAACCGTATTACCGCCATGCAT
